>Addgene plasmid #59177 | p201B Cas9 | depositor full sequence | sequence record 91657 | p201B Cas9 sequence 13793 bps
AGTACTTTGATCCAACCCCTCCGCTGCTATAGTGCAGTCGGCTTCTGACGTTCAGTGCAGCCGTCTTCTG
AAAACGACATGTCGCACAAGTCCTAAGTTACGCGACAGGCTGCCGCCCTGCCCTTTTCCTGGCGTTTTCT
TGTCGCGTGTTTTAGTCGCATAAAGTAGAATACTTGCGACTAGAACCGGAGACATTACGCCATGAACAAG
AGCGCCGCCGCTGGCCTGCTGGGCTATGCCCGCGTCAGCACCGACGACCAGGACTTGACCAACCAACGGG
CCGAACTGCACGCGGCCGGCTGCACCAAGCTGTTTTCCGAGAAGATCACCGGCACCAGGCGCGACCGCCC
GGAGCTGGCCAGGATGCTTGACCACCTACGCCCTGGCGACGTTGTGACAGTGACCAGGCTAGACCGCCTG
GCCCGCAGCACCCGCGACCTACTGGACATTGCCGAGCGCATCCAGGAGGCCGGCGCGGGCCTGCGTAGCC
TGGCAGAGCCGTGGGCCGACACCACCACGCCGGCCGGCCGCATGGTGTTGACCGTGTTCGCCGGCATTGC
CGAGTTCGAGCGTTCCCTAATCATCGACCGCACCCGGAGCGGGCGCGAGGCCGCCAAGGCCCGAGGCGTG
AAGTTTGGCCCCCGCCCTACCCTCACCCCGGCACAGATCGCGCACGCCCGCGAGCTGATCGACCAGGAAG
GCCGCACCGTGAAAGAGGCGGCTGCACTGCTTGGCGTGCATCGCTCGACCCTGTACCGCGCACTTGAGCG
CAGCGAGGAAGTGACGCCCACCGAGGCCAGGCGGCGCGGTGCCTTCCGTGAGGACGCATTGACCGAGGCC
GACGCCCTGGCGGCCGCCGAGAATGAACGCCAAGAGGAACAAGCATGAAACCGCACCAGGACGGCCAGGA
CGAACCGTTTTTCATTACCGAAGAGATCGAGGCGGAGATGATCGCGGCCGGGTACGTGTTCGAGCCGCCC
GCGCACGTCTCAACCGTGCGGCTGCATGAAATCCTGGCCGGTTTGTCTGATGCCAAGCTGGCGGCCTGGC
CGGCCAGCTTGGCCGCTGAAGAAACCGAGCGCCGCCGTCTAAAAAGGTGATGTGTATTTGAGTAAAACAG
CTTGCGTCATGCGGTCGCTGCGTATATGATGCGATGAGTAAATAAACAAATACGCAAGGGGAACGCATGA
AGGTTATCGCTGTACTTAACCAGAAAGGCGGGTCAGGCAAGACGACCATCGCAACCCATCTAGCCCGCGC
CCTGCAACTCGCCGGGGCCGATGTTCTGTTAGTCGATTCCGATCCCCAGGGCAGTGCCCGCGATTGGGCG
GCCGTGCGGGAAGATCAACCGCTAACCGTTGTCGGCATCGACCGCCCGACGATTGACCGCGACGTGAAGG
CCATCGGCCGGCGCGACTTCGTAGTGATCGACGGAGCGCCCCAGGCGGCGGACTTGGCTGTGTCCGCGAT
CAAGGCAGCCGACTTCGTGCTGATTCCGGTGCAGCCAAGCCCTTACGACATATGGGCCACCGCCGACCTG
GTGGAGCTGGTTAAGCAGCGCATTGAGGTCACGGATGGAAGGCTACAAGCGGCCTTTGTCGTGTCGCGGG
CGATCAAAGGCACGCGCATCGGCGGTGAGGTTGCCGAGGCGCTGGCCGGGTACGAGCTGCCCATTCTTGA
GTCCCGTATCACGCAGCGCGTGAGCTACCCAGGCACTGCCGCCGCCGGCACAACCGTTCTTGAATCAGAA
CCCGAGGGCGACGCTGCCCGCGAGGTCCAGGCGCTGGCCGCTGAAATTAAATCAAAACTCATTTGAGTTA
ATGAGGTAAAGAGAAAATGAGCAAAAGCACAAACACGCTAAGTGCCGGCCGTCCGAGCGCACGCAGCAGC
AAGGCTGCAACGTTGGCCAGCCTGGCAGACACGCCAGCCATGAAGCGGGTCAACTTTCAGTTGCCGGCGG
AGGATCACACCAAGCTGAAGATGTACGCGGTACGCCAAGGCAAGACCATTACCGAGCTGCTATCTGAATA
CATCGCGCAGCTACCAGAGTAAATGAGCAAATGAATAAATGAGTAGATGAATTTTAGCGGCTAAAGGAGG
CGGCATGGAAAATCAAGAACAACCAGGCACCGACGCCGTGGAATGCCCCATGTGTGGAGGAACGGGCGGT
TGGCCAGGCGTAAGCGGCTGGGTTGTCTGCCGGCCCTGCAATGGCACTGGAACCCCCAAGCCCGAGGAAT
CGGCGTGACGGTCGCAAACCATCCGGCCCGGTACAAATCGGCGCGGCGCTGGGTGATGACCTGGTGGAGA
AGTTGAAGGCCGCGCAGGCCGCCCAGCGGCAACGCATCGAGGCAGAAGCACGCCCCGGTGAATCGTGGCA
AGCGGCCGCTGATCGAATCCGCAAAGAATCCCGGCAACCGCCGGCAGCCGGTGCGCCGTCGATTAGGAAG
CCGCCCAAGGGCGACGAGCAACCAGATTTTTTCGTTCCGATGCTCTATGACGTGGGCACCCGCGATAGTC
GCAGCATCATGGACGTGGCCGTTTTCCGTCTGTCGAAGCGTGACCGACGAGCTGGCGAGGTGATCCGCTA
CGAGCTTCCAGACGGGCACGTAGAGGTTTCCGCAGGGCCGGCCGGCATGGCCAGTGTGTGGGATTACGAC
CTGGTACTGATGGCGGTTTCCCATCTAACCGAATCCATGAACCGATACCGGGAAGGGAAGGGAGACAAGC
CCGGCCGCGTGTTCCGTCCACACGTTGCGGACGTACTCAAGTTCTGCCGGCGAGCCGATGGCGGAAAGCA
GAAAGACGACCTGGTAGAAACCTGCATTCGGTTAAACACCACGCACGTTGCCATGCAGCGTACGAAGAAG
GCCAAGAACGGCCGCCTGGTGACGGTATCCGAGGGTGAAGCCTTGATTAGCCGCTACAAGATCGTAAAGA
GCGAAACCGGGCGGCCGGAGTACATCGAGATCGAGCTAGCTGATTGGATGTACCGCGAGATCACAGAAGG
CAAGAACCCGGACGTGCTGACGGTTCACCCCGATTACTTTTTGATCGATCCCGGCATCGGCCGTTTTCTC
TACCGCCTGGCACGCCGCGCCGCAGGCAAGGCAGAAGCCAGATGGTTGTTCAAGACGATCTACGAACGCA
GTGGCAGCGCCGGAGAGTTCAAGAAGTTCTGTTTCACCGTGCGCAAGCTGATCGGGTCAAATGACCTGCC
GGAGTACGATTTGAAGGAGGAGGCGGGGCAGGCTGGCCCGATCCTAGTCATGCGCTACCGCAACCTGATC
GAGGGCGAAGCATCCGCCGGTTCCTAATGTACGGAGCAGATGCTAGGGCAAATTGCCCTAGCAGGGGAAA
AAGGTCGAAAAGGTCTCTTTCCTGTGGATAGCACGTACATTGGGAACCCAAAGCCGTACATTGGGAACCG
GAACCCGTACATTGGGAACCCAAAGCCGTACATTGGGAACCGGTCACACATGTAAGTGACTGATATAAAA
GAGAAAAAAGGCGATTTTTCCGCCTAAAACTCTTTAAAACTTATTAAAACTCTTAAAACCCGCCTGGCCT
GTGCATAACTGTCTGGCCAGCGCACAGCCGAAGAGCTGCAAAAAGCGCCTACCCTTCGGTCGCTGCGCTC
CCTACGCCCCGCCGCTTCGCGTCGGCCTATCGCGGCCGCTGGCCGCTCAAAAATGGCTGGCCTACGGCCA
GGCAATCTACCAGGGCGCGGACAAGCCGCGCCGTCGCCACTCGACCGCCGGCGCCCACATCAAGGCACCC
TGCCTCGCGCGTTTCGGTGATGACGGTGAAAACCTCTGACACATGCAGCTCCCGGAGACGGTCACAGCTT
GTCTGTAAGCGGATGCCGGGAGCAGACAAGCCCGTCAGGGCGCGTCAGCGGGTGTTGGCGGGTGTCGGGG
CGCAGCCATGACCCAGTCACGTAGCGATAGCGGAGTGTATACTGGCTTAACTATGCGGCATCAGAGCAGA
TTGTACTGAGAGTGCACCATATGCGGTGTGAAATACCGCACAGATGCGTAAGGAGAAAATACCGCATCAG
GCGCTCTTCCGCTTCCTCGCTCACTGACTCGCTGCGCTCGGTCGTTCGGCTGCGGCGAGCGGTATCAGCT
CACTCAAAGGCGGTAATACGGTTATCCACAGAATCAGGGGATAACGCAGGAAAGAACATGTGAGCAAAAG
GCCAGCAAAAGGCCAGGAACCGTAAAAAGGCCGCGTTGCTGGCGTTTTTCCATAGGCTCCGCCCCCCTGA
CGAGCATCACAAAAATCGACGCTCAAGTCAGAGGTGGCGAAACCCGACAGGACTATAAAGATACCAGGCG
TTTCCCCCTGGAAGCTCCCTCGTGCGCTCTCCTGTTCCGACCCTGCCGCTTACCGGATACCTGTCCGCCT
TTCTCCCTTCGGGAAGCGTGGCGCTTTCTCATAGCTCACGCTGTAGGTATCTCAGTTCGGTGTAGGTCGT
TCGCTCCAAGCTGGGCTGTGTGCACGAACCCCCCGTTCAGCCCGACCGCTGCGCCTTATCCGGTAACTAT
CGTCTTGAGTCCAACCCGGTAAGACACGACTTATCGCCACTGGCAGCAGCCACTGGTAACAGGATTAGCA
GAGCGAGGTATGTAGGCGGTGCTACAGAGTTCTTGAAGTGGTGGCCTAACTACGGCTACACTAGAAGGAC
AGTATTTGGTATCTGCGCTCTGCTGAAGCCAGTTACCTTCGGAAAAAGAGTTGGTAGCTCTTGATCCGGC
AAACAAACCACCGCTGGTAGCGGTGGTTTTTTTGTTTGCAAGCAGCAGATTACGCGCAGAAAAAAAGGAT
CTCAAGAAGATCCTTTGATCTTTTCTACGGGGTCTGACGCTCAGTGGAACGAAAACTCACGTTAAGGGAT
TTTGGTCATGCAGGATCATGAATTAATTCTTAGAAAAACTCATCGAGCATCAAATGAAACTGCAATTTAT
TCATATCAGGATTATCAATACCATATTTTTGAAAAAGCCGTTTCTGTAATGAAGGAGAAAACTCACCGAG
GCAGTTCCATAGGATGGCAAGATCCTGGTATCGGTCTGCGATTCCGACTCGTCCAACATCAATACAACCT
ATTAATTTCCCCTCGTCAAAAATAAGGTTATCAAGTGAGAAATCACCATGAGTGACGACTGAATCCGGTG
AGAATGGCAAAAGTTTATGCATTTCTTTCCAGACTTGTTCAACAGGCCAGCCATTACGCTCGTCATCAAA
ATCACTCGCATCAACCAAACCGTTATTCATTCGTGATTGCGCCTGAGCGAGACGAAATACGCGATCGCTG
TTAAAAGGACAATTACAAACAGGAATCGAATGCAACCGGCGCAGGAACACTGCCAGCGCATCAACAATAT
TTTCACCTGAATCAGGATATTCTTCTAATACCTGGAATGCTGTTTTCCCGGGGATCGCAGTGGTGAGTAA
CCATGCATCATCAGGAGTACGGATAAAATGCTTGATGGTCGGAAGAGGCATAAATTCCGTCAGCCAGTTT
AGTCTGACCATCTCATCTGTAACATCATTGGCAACGCTACCTTTGCCATGTTTCAGAAACAACTCTGGCG
CATCGGGCTTCCCATACAATCGATAGATTGTCGCACCTGATTGCCCGACATTATCGCGAGCCCATTTATA
CCCATATAAATCAGCATCCATGTTGGAATTTAATCGCGGCCTAGAGCAAGACGTTTCCCGTTGAATATGG
CTCATAACACCCCTTGTATTACTGTTTATGTAAGCAGACAGTTTTATTGTTCATGATCTGGATCACAGGC
AGCAACGCTCTGTCATCGTTACAATCAACATGCTACCCTCCGCGAGATCATCCGTGTTTCAAACCCGGCA
GCTTAGTTGCCGTTCTTCCGAATAGCATCGGTAACATGAGCAAAGTCTGCCGCCTTACAACGGCTCTCCC
GCTGACGCCGTCCCGGACTGATGGGCTGCCTGTATCGAGTGGTGATTTTGTGCCGAGCTGCCGGTCGGGG
AGCTGTTGGCTGGCTGGTGGCAGGATATATTGTGGTGTAAACAAATTGACGCTTAGACAACTTAATAACA
CATTGCGGACGTTTTTAATGTACTGAATTAACGCCGAATTGCTCTAGCCAATACGCAAACCGCCTCTCCC
CGCGCGTTGGCCGATTCATTAATGCAGCTGGCACGACAGGTTTCCCGACTGGAAAGCGGGCAGTGAGCGC
AACGCAATTAATGTGAGTTAGCTCACTCATTAGGCACCCCAGGCTTTACACTTTATGCTTCCGGCTCGTA
TGTTGTGTGGAATTGTGAGCGGATAACAATTTCACACAGGAAACAGCTATGACATGATTACGAATTCCTT
GACTAGAGGGTAGGCGCGGCTTAATTAAATCAATTCCCGATCTAGTAACATAGATGACACCGCGCGCGAT
AATTTATCCTAGTTTGCGCGCTATATTTTGTTTTCTATCGCGTATTAAATGTATAATTGCGGGACTCTAA
TCATAAAAACCCATCTCATAAATAACGTCATGCATTACATGTTAATTATTACATGCTTAACGTAATTCAA
CAGAAATTATATGATAATCATCGCAAGACCGGCAACAGGATTCAATCTTAAGAAACTTTATTGCCAAATG
TTTGAACGATCGGGGAAATTCGAGCTCGGCCGGCCTCGAGATTTAAATCTCGGTGACGGGCAGGACCGGA
CGGGGCGGTACCGGCAGGCTGAAGTCCAGCTGCCAGAAACCCACGTCATGCCAGTTCCCGTGCTTGAAGC
CGGCCGCCCGCAGCATGCCGCGGGGGGCATATCCGAGCGCCTCGTGCATGCGCACGCTCGGGTCGTTGGG
CAGCCCGATGACAGCGACCACGCTCTTGAAGCCCTGTGCCTCCAGGGACTTCAGCAGGTGGGTGTAGAGC
GTGGAGCCCAGTCCCGTCCGCTGGTGGCGGGGGGAGACGTACACGGTCGACTCGGCCGTCCAGTCGTAGG
CGTTGCGTGCCTTCCAGGGGCCCGCGTAGGCGATGCCGGCGACCTCGCCGTCCACCTCGGCGACGAGCCA
GGGATAGCGCTCCCGCAGACGGACGAGGTCGTCCGTCCACTCCTGCGGTTCCTGCGGCTCGGTACGGAAG
TTGACCGTGCTTGTCTCGATGTAGTGGTTGACGATGGTGCAGACCGCCGGCATGTCCGCCTCGGTGGCAC
GGCGGATGTCGGCCGGGCGTCGTTCTGGGCTCATCCTAGGCTAGCGGTCGAGAGAGATAGATTTGTAGAG
AGAGACTGGTGATTTCAGCGTGTCCTCTCCAAATGAAATGAACTTCCTTATATAGAGGAAGGGTCTTGCG
AAGGATAGTGGGATTGTGCGTCATCCCTTACGTCAGTGGAGATATCACATCAATCCACTTGCTTTGAAGA
CGTGGTTGGAACGTCTTCTTTTTCCACGATGCTCCTCGTGGGTGGGGGTCCATCTTTGGGACCACTGTCG
GCAGAGGCATCTTGAACGATAGCCTTTCCTTTATCGCAATGATGGCATTTGTAGGTGCCACCTTCCTTTT
CTACTGTCCTTTTGATGAAGTGACAGATAGCTGGGCAATGGAATCCGAGGAGGTTTCCCGATATTACCCT
TTGTTGAAAAGTCTCAATAGCCCTTTGGTCTTCTGAGACTGTATCTTTGATATTCTTGGAGTAGACGAGA
GTGTCGTGCTCCACCATGTTCACATCAATCCACTTGCTTTGAAGACGTGGTTGGAACGTCTTCTTTTTCC
ACGATGCTCCTCGTGGGTGGGGGTCCATCTTTGGGACCACTGTCGGCAGAGGCATCTTGAACGATAGCCT
TTCCTTTATCGCAATGATGGCATTTGTAGGTGCCACCTTCCTTTTCTACTGTCCTTTTGATGAAGTGACA
GATAGCTGGGCAATGGAATCCGAGGAGGTTTCCCGATATTACCCTTTGTTGAAAAGTCTCAATAGCCCTT
TGGTCTTCTGAGACTGTATCTTTGATATTCTTGGAGTAGACGAGAGTGTCGTGCTCCACCATGTTGGGAC
TAGTGAGTCGTATTACAATTCATGACTCTCTTAAGGTAGCCAAAATCGATATCTAGGGATAACAGGGTAA
TCGATCACTAGAATTCGGCGCGCCGGGCCCAACATGGTGGAGCACGACACTCTCGTCTACTCCAAGAATA
TCAAAGATACAGTCTCAGAAGACCAAAGGGCTATTGAGACTTTTCAACAAAGGGTAATATCGGGAAACCT
CCTCGGATTCCATTGCCCAGCTATCTGTCACTTCATCAAAAGGACAGTAGAAAAGGAAGGTGGCACCTAC
AAATGCCATCATTGCGATAAAGGAAAGGCTATCGTTCAAGATGCCTCTGCCGACAGTGGTCCCAAAGATG
GACCCCCACCCACGAGGAGCATCGTGGAAAAAGAAGACGTTCCAACCACGTCTTCAAAGCAAGTGGATTG
ATGTGAACATGGTGGAGCACGACACTCTCGTCTACTCCAAGAATATCAAAGATACAGTCTCAGAAGACCA
AAGGGCTATTGAGACTTTTCAACAAAGGGTAATATCGGGAAACCTCCTCGGATTCCATTGCCCAGCTATC
TGTCACTTCATCAAAAGGACAGTAGAAAAGGAAGGTGGCACCTACAAATGCCATCATTGCGATAAAGGAA
AGGCTATCGTTCAAGATGCCTCTGCCGACAGTGGTCCCAAAGATGGACCCCCACCCACGAGGAGCATCGT
GGAAAAAGAAGACGTTCCAACCACGTCTTCAAAGCAAGTGGATTGATGTGATATCTCCACTGACGTAAGG
GATGACGCACAATCCCACTATCCTTCGCAAGACCCTTCCTCTATATAAGGAAGTTCATTTCATTTGGAGA
GGACACGCTGAAATCACCAGTCTCTCTCTACAAATCTATCTCTCTCGACCGCTAGCATGGACAAGAAGTA
CTCCATTGGGCTCGATATCGGCACAAACAGCGTCGGCTGGGCCGTCATTACGGACGAGTACAAGGTGCCG
AGCAAAAAATTCAAAGTTCTGGGCAATACCGATCGCCACAGCATAAAGAAGAACCTCATTGGCGCCCTCC
TGTTCGACTCCGGGGAGACGGCCGAAGCCACGCGGCTCAAAAGAACAGCACGGCGCAGATATACCCGCAG
AAAGAATCGGATCTGCTACCTGCAGGAGATCTTTAGTAATGAGATGGCTAAGGTGGATGACTCTTTCTTC
CATAGGCTGGAGGAGTCCTTTTTGGTGGAGGAGGATAAAAAGCACGAGCGCCACCCAATCTTTGGCAATA
TCGTGGACGAGGTGGCGTACCATGAAAAGTACCCAACCATATATCATCTGAGGAAGAAGCTTGTAGACAG
TACTGATAAGGCTGACTTGCGGTTGATCTATCTCGCGCTGGCGCATATGATCAAATTTCGGGGACACTTC
CTCATCGAGGGGGACCTGAACCCAGACAACAGCGATGTCGACAAACTCTTTATCCAACTGGTTCAGACTT
ACAATCAGCTTTTCGAAGAGAACCCGATCAACGCATCCGGAGTTGACGCCAAAGCAATCCTGAGCGCTAG
GCTGTCCAAATCCCGGCGGCTCGAAAACCTCATCGCACAGCTCCCTGGGGAGAAGAAGAACGGCCTGTTT
GGTAATCTTATCGCCCTGTCACTCGGGCTGACCCCCAACTTTAAATCTAACTTCGACCTGGCCGAAGATG
CCAAGCTTCAACTGAGCAAAGACACCTACGATGATGATCTCGACAATCTGCTGGCCCAGATCGGCGACCA
GTACGCAGACCTTTTTTTGGCGGCAAAGAACCTGTCAGACGCCATTCTGCTGAGTGATATTCTGCGAGTG
AACACGGAGATCACCAAAGCTCCGCTGAGCGCTAGTATGATCAAGCGCTATGATGAGCACCACCAAGACT
TGACTTTGCTGAAGGCCCTTGTCAGACAGCAACTGCCTGAGAAGTACAAGGAAATTTTCTTCGATCAGTC
TAAAAATGGCTACGCCGGATACATTGACGGCGGAGCAAGCCAGGAGGAATTTTACAAATTTATTAAGCCC
ATCTTGGAAAAAATGGACGGCACCGAGGAGCTGCTGGTAAAGCTTAACAGAGAAGATCTGTTGCGCAAAC
AGCGCACTTTCGACAATGGAAGCATCCCCCACCAGATTCACCTGGGCGAACTGCACGCTATCCTCAGGCG
GCAAGAGGATTTCTACCCCTTTTTGAAAGATAACAGGGAAAAGATTGAGAAAATCCTCACATTTCGGATA
CCCTACTATGTAGGCCCCCTCGCCCGGGGAAATTCCAGATTCGCGTGGATGACTCGCAAATCAGAAGAGA
CCATCACTCCCTGGAACTTCGAGGAAGTCGTGGATAAGGGGGCCTCTGCCCAGTCCTTCATCGAAAGGAT
GACTAACTTTGATAAAAATCTGCCTAACGAAAAGGTGCTTCCTAAACACTCTCTGCTGTACGAGTACTTC
ACAGTTTATAACGAGCTCACCAAGGTCAAATACGTCACAGAAGGGATGAGAAAGCCAGCATTCCTGTCTG
GAGAGCAGAAGAAAGCTATCGTGGACCTCCTCTTCAAGACGAACCGGAAAGTTACCGTGAAACAGCTCAA
AGAAGACTATTTCAAAAAGATTGAATGTTTCGACTCTGTTGAAATCAGCGGAGTGGAGGATCGCTTCAAC
GCATCCCTGGGAACGTATCACGATCTCCTGAAAATCATTAAAGACAAGGACTTCCTGGACAATGAGGAGA
ACGAGGACATTCTTGAGGACATTGTCCTCACCCTTACGTTGTTTGAAGATAGGGAGATGATTGAAGAACG
CTTGAAAACTTACGCTCATCTCTTCGACGACAAAGTCATGAAACAGCTCAAGAGGCGCCGATATACAGGA
TGGGGGCGGCTGTCAAGAAAACTGATCAATGGGATCCGAGACAAGCAGAGTGGAAAGACAATCCTGGATT
TTCTTAAGTCCGATGGATTTGCCAACCGGAACTTCATGCAGTTGATCCATGATGACTCTCTCACCTTTAA
GGAGGACATCCAGAAAGCACAAGTTTCTGGCCAGGGGGACAGTCTTCACGAGCACATCGCTAATCTTGCA
GGTAGCCCAGCTATCAAAAAGGGAATACTGCAGACCGTTAAGGTCGTGGATGAACTCGTCAAAGTAATGG
GAAGGCATAAGCCCGAGAATATCGTTATCGAGATGGCCCGAGAGAACCAAACTACCCAGAAGGGACAGAA
GAACAGTAGGGAAAGGATGAAGAGGATTGAAGAGGGTATAAAAGAACTGGGGTCCCAAATCCTTAAGGAA
CACCCAGTTGAAAACACCCAGCTTCAGAATGAGAAGCTCTACCTGTACTACCTGCAGAACGGCAGGGACA
TGTACGTGGATCAGGAACTGGACATCAATCGGCTCTCCGACTACGACGTGGATCATATCGTGCCCCAGTC
TTTTCTCAAAGATGATTCTATTGATAATAAAGTGTTGACAAGATCCGATAAAAATAGAGGGAAGAGTGAT
AACGTCCCCTCAGAAGAAGTTGTCAAGAAAATGAAAAATTATTGGCGGCAGCTGCTGAACGCCAAACTGA
TCACACAACGGAAGTTCGATAATCTGACTAAGGCTGAACGAGGTGGCCTGTCTGAGTTGGATAAAGCCGG
CTTCATCAAAAGGCAGCTTGTTGAGACACGCCAGATCACCAAGCACGTGGCCCAAATTCTCGATTCACGC
ATGAACACCAAGTACGATGAAAATGACAAACTGATTCGAGAGGTGAAAGTTATTACTCTGAAGTCTAAGC
TGGTCTCAGATTTCAGAAAGGACTTTCAGTTTTATAAGGTGAGAGAGATCAACAATTACCACCATGCGCA
TGATGCCTACCTGAATGCAGTGGTAGGCACTGCACTTATCAAAAAATATCCCAAGCTTGAATCTGAATTT
GTTTACGGAGACTATAAAGTGTACGATGTTAGGAAAATGATCGCAAAGTCTGAGCAGGAAATAGGCAAGG
CCACCGCTAAGTACTTCTTTTACAGCAATATTATGAATTTTTTCAAGACCGAGATTACACTGGCCAATGG
AGAGATTCGGAAGCGACCACTTATCGAAACAAACGGAGAAACAGGAGAAATCGTGTGGGACAAGGGTAGG
GATTTCGCGACAGTCCGGAAGGTCCTGTCCATGCCGCAGGTGAACATCGTTAAAAAGACCGAAGTACAGA
CCGGAGGCTTCTCCAAGGAAAGTATCCTCCCGAAAAGGAACAGCGACAAGCTGATCGCACGCAAAAAAGA
TTGGGACCCCAAGAAATACGGCGGATTCGATTCTCCTACAGTCGCTTACAGTGTACTGGTTGTGGCCAAA
GTGGAGAAAGGGAAGTCTAAAAAACTCAAAAGCGTCAAGGAACTGCTGGGCATCACAATCATGGAGCGAT
CAAGCTTCGAAAAAAACCCCATCGACTTTCTCGAGGCGAAAGGATATAAAGAGGTCAAAAAAGACCTCAT
CATTAAGCTTCCCAAGTACTCTCTCTTTGAGCTTGAAAACGGCCGGAAACGAATGCTCGCTAGTGCGGGC
GAGCTGCAGAAAGGTAACGAGCTGGCACTGCCCTCTAAATACGTTAATTTCTTGTATCTGGCCAGCCACT
ATGAAAAGCTCAAAGGGTCTCCCGAAGATAATGAGCAGAAGCAGCTGTTCGTGGAACAACACAAACACTA
CCTTGATGAGATCATCGAGCAAATAAGCGAATTCTCCAAAAGAGTGATCCTCGCCGACGCTAACCTCGAT
AAGGTGCTTTCTGCTTACAATAAGCACAGGGATAAGCCCATCAGGGAGCAGGCAGAAAACATTATCCACT
TGTTTACTCTGACCAACTTGGGCGCGCCTGCAGCCTTCAAGTACTTCGACACCACCATAGACAGAAAGCG
GTACACCTCTACAAAGGAGGTCCTGGACGCCACACTGATTCATCAGTCAATTACGGGGCTCTATGAAACA
AGAATCGACCTCTCTCAGCTCGGTGGAGACAGCAGGGCTGACCCCAAGAAGAAGAGGAAGGTGTGACCGC
GGATATCTGCAGAAGCTTACGCGTCGACGTCTCGAGGCCGGCCGAGCTCGAATTTCCCCGATCGTTCAAA
CATTTGGCAATAAAGTTTCTTAAGATTGAATCCTGTTGCCGGTCTTGCGATGATTATCATATAATTTCTG
TTGAATTACGTTAAGCATGTAATAATTAACATGTAATGCATGACGTTATTTATGAGATGGGTTTTTATGA
TTAGAGTCCCGCAATTATACATTTAATACGCGATAGAAAACAAAATATAGCGCGCAAACTAGGATAAATT
ATCGCGCGCGGTGTCATCTATGTTACTAGATCGGGAATTGATATCGTAGGGATAACAGGGTAATAAGCTT
GGCACTGGCCGTCGTTTTACAACGTCGTGACTGGGAAAACCCTGGCGTTACCCAACTTAATCGCCTTGCA
GCACATCCCCCTTTCGCCAGCTGGCGTAATAGCGAAGAGGCCCGCACCGATCGCCCTTCCCAACAGTTGC
GCAGCCTGAATGGCGAATGAGCTTGAGCTTGGATCAGATTGTCGTTTCCCGCCTTCAGTTTAAACTATCA
GTGTTTGACAGGATATATTGGCGGGTAAACCTAAGAGAAAAGAGCGTTTATTAGAATAACGGATATTTAA
AAGGGCGTGAAAAGGTTTATCCGTTCGTCCATTTGTATGTGCATGCCAACCACAGGGTTCCCCTCGGGAT
CAA
Features (pLannotate 1.2.2; 21 found; start..end, strand, type, name):
    226..627     +  CDS            Y4CG_SINFN (fragment): Protein inferred from homology: Swiss-Prot protein existence level 3. From Sinorhizobium fredii (strain NBRC 101917 / NGR234).
   1187..1816    +  CDS            pVS1 StaA: stability protein from the Pseudomonas plasmid pVS1 (Heeb et al., 2000)
   2249..3317    +  CDS            pVS1 RepA (fragment): replication protein from the Pseudomonas plasmid pVS1 (Heeb et al., 2000)
   3383..3577    +  rep_origin     pVS1 oriV: origin of replication for the Pseudomonas plasmid pVS1 (Heeb et al., 2000)
   3780..3819    +  CDS            rop (fragment): Rop protein, which maintains plasmids at low copy number; rop
   3921..4061    +  misc_feature   bom: basis of mobility region from pBR322
   4247..4835    -  rep_origin     ori: high-copy-number ColE1/pMB1/pBR322/pUC origin of replication
   4930..5745    -  CDS            KanR: aminoglycoside phosphotransferase; aph(3')-Ia; confers resistance to kanamycin in bacteria or G418 (Geneticin®) in eukaryotes
   6038..6062    +  misc_feature   LB T-DNA repeat: left border repeat from nopaline C58 T-DNA
   6138..6226    +  CDS            lacI (fragment): lac repressor; lacI; The lac repressor binds to the lac operator to inhibit transcription in E. coli. This inhibition can be relieved by adding lactose or isopropyl-β-D-thiogalactopyranoside (IPTG).
   6239..6260    +  protein_bind   CAP binding site: CAP binding activates transcription in the presence of cAMP. E. coli catabolite activator protein
   6275..6305    +  promoter       lac promoter: promoter for the E. coli lac operon
   6309..6331    +  protein_bind   lac operator (fragment): The lac repressor binds to the lac operator to inhibit transcription in E. coli. This inhibition can be relieved by adding lactose or isopropyl-β-D-thiogalactopyranoside (IPTG). lac repressor encoded by lacI
   6409..6661    -  terminator     NOS terminator: nopaline synthase terminator and poly(A) signal
   6696..7244    -  CDS            bar: PAT_STRHY - Experimental evidence at protein level: Swiss-Prot protein existence level 1. Inactivates phosphinothricin (PPT) by transfer of an acetyl group from acetyl CoA. Can also acetylate demethylphosphinothricin but not PTT or glutamate. This enzyme is an effector of phosphinothricin tripeptide (PTT or bialaphos) resistance. From Streptomyces hygroscopicus. Introduced by genetic manipulation and expressed in glufosinate-tolerant maize by Dekalb Genetics.
   7295..7971    -  promoter       CaMV 35S promoter (enhanced): cauliflower mosaic virus 35S promoter with a duplicated enhancer region
   8225..8901    +  promoter       CaMV 35S promoter (enhanced): cauliflower mosaic virus 35S promoter with a duplicated enhancer region
   8947..13050   +  CDS            cas9: CAS9_STRP1 - Also known as csn1 From Streptococcus pyogenes serotype M1.
  13150..13402   +  terminator     NOS terminator: nopaline synthase terminator and poly(A) signal
  13443..13597   +  CDS            lacZα (fragment): LacZα fragment of β-galactosidase; lacZ fragment
  13656..13680   +  misc_feature   RB T-DNA repeat: right border repeat from nopaline C58 T-DNA
