[The description below was written by a language model from this plasmid's Addgene catalogue record and pLannotate feature annotations shown in this document.]
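Description:
p201B Cas9 is a 13.8 kb plant CRISPR binary vector built on the pPZP backbone and designed for Agrobacterium-mediated T-DNA delivery. It was described in work on targeted genome modification in soybean. The backbone carries two replication systems. A high-copy ColE1/pMB1-type origin with the pBR322 bom region supports propagation in E. coli. The pVS1 oriV, together with the RepA replication and StaA stability functions, supports maintenance in Agrobacterium. Bacterial selection is by kanamycin through an aph(3')-Ia gene that was added to the backbone.

Between the nopaline-type left and right T-DNA border repeats sit two divergently oriented expression cassettes, each driven by an enhanced CaMV 35S promoter with a duplicated enhancer (2x35S) and ended by a NOS terminator. One cassette expresses a human-codon-optimized Streptococcus pyogenes Cas9 and is flanked by I-SceI sites. The other, cloned between SpeI and PacI sites, expresses the Streptomyces hygroscopicus bar gene. This gene encodes phosphinothricin acetyltransferase, which allows transformed plant tissue to be selected on Basta (glufosinate). Remnants of a lac promoter/operator and lacZα region flank the cassettes and appear to be leftovers of the original multiple cloning region.

The plasmid contains no guide RNA. According to the record, an I-PpoI site serves as the entry point for a gRNA expression cassette transferred from a companion pUC gRNA shuttle plasmid, although that site is not annotated in the feature table. Once a guide is added, a single T-DNA delivers the nuclease, the guide and the herbicide marker for targeted mutagenesis in plants.
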