Addgene plasmid #59177: p201B Cas9
Purpose: Cas9 driven by double 35S, BAR for plant selection, I-PpoI site to accept gRNA from pUC gRNA Shuttle
Depositing lab: Wayne Parrott. Depositing organization: University of Georgia. Publication: Targeted genome modifications in soybean with CRISPR/Cas9. Jacobs TB, LaFayette PR, Schmitz RJ, Parrott WA. BMC Biotechnol. 2015 Mar 12;15:16. doi: 10.1186/s12896-015-0131-2. PubMed 25879861.
Backbone
  Vector backbone: pPZP
  Backbone size w/o insert (bp): 6200
  Total vector size (bp): 13793
  Modifications to backbone: Inclusion of aph gene for bacterial selection on kanamycin.
  Vector type: CRISPR
  Selectable markers: Basta
Growth in bacteria
  Bacterial resistance: Kanamycin, 50 μg/mL
  Growth temperature: 37°C
  Growth strain: DH10B
  Copy number: High Copy
Gene/Insert 1
  Gene/Insert name: Cas9 (alt name: Cas9 human-codon optimized)
  Species: Synthetic
  Insert size (bp): 5265
  Promoter: 2x35S
  Cloning method: Restriction Enzyme; 5′ cloning site I-SceI (not destroyed); 3′ cloning site I-SceI (not destroyed)
  Sequencing primers: 5′ GCTGTGGCGATCGGTATTGC; 3′ TGTAAAACGACGGCCAGT
Gene/Insert 2
  Gene/Insert name: BAR (alt name: basta resistance)
  Species: Streptomyces
  Insert size (bp): 1650
  Promoter: 2x35S
  Cloning method: Restriction Enzyme; 5′ cloning site SpeI (not destroyed); 3′ cloning site PacI (not destroyed)
  Sequencing primers: 5′ AGACGTACACGGTCGACTCG; 3′ AGCGGATAACAATTTCACACAGGA
Terms and licenses: Academic/Nonprofit Terms; Industry Terms: Not Available to Industry
How to cite: p201B Cas9 was a gift from Wayne Parrott (Addgene plasmid # 59177 ; http://n2t.net/addgene:59177 ; RRID:Addgene_59177)
