>Addgene plasmid #59177 | p201B Cas9 | addgene partial sequence | sequence record 94601 | hdCas9-R2 5'-CCGGCTTTATCCAACTCAGAC-3'
GGACGTTATCACTCTTCCCTCTATTTTTATCGGATCTTGTCAACACTTTATTATCAATAGAATCATCTTT
GAGAAAAGACTGGGGCACGATATGATCCACGTCGTAGTCGGAGAGCCGATTGATGTCCAGTTCCTGATCC
ACGTACATGTCCCTGCCGTTCTGCAGGTAGTACAGGTAGAGCTTCTCATTCTGAAGCTGGGTGTTTTCAA
CTGGGTGTTCCTTAAGGATTTGGGACCCCAGTTCTTTTATACCCTCTTCAATCCTCTTCATCCTTTCCCT
ACTGTTCTTCTGTCCCTTCTGGGTAGTTTGGTTCTCTCGGGCCATCTCGATAACGATATTCTCGGGCTTA
TGCCTTCCCATTACTTTGACGAGTTCATCCACGACCTTAACGGTCTGCAGTATTCCCTTTTTGATAGCTG
GGCTACCTGCAAGATTANCGATGTGCTCGTGAAGACTGTCCCCCTGGCCAGAAACTTGTGCTTTCTGGAT
GTCCTCCTTAAAGGTGAGAGAGTCATCATGGATCAACTGCATGAAGTTCCGGTTGGCAAATCCATCGGAC
TTAA
