>Addgene plasmid #59177 | p201B Cas9 | addgene partial sequence | sequence record 95913 | M13pUC-Fwd 5'-CCCAGTCACGACGTTGTAAAACG-3'
TTTGCGCGCTATATTTTGTTTTCTATCGCGTATTAAATGTATAATTGCGGGACTCTAATCATAAAAACCC
ATCTCATAAATAACGTCATGCATTACATGTTAATTATTACATGCTTAACGTAATTCAACAGAAATTATAT
GATAATCATCGCAAGACCGGCAACAGGATTCAATCTTAAGAAACTTTATTGCCAAATGTTTGAACGATCG
GGGAAATTCGAGCTCGGCCGGCCTCGAGACGTCGACGCGTAAGCTTCTGCAGATATCCGCGGTCACACCT
TCCTCTTCTTCTTGGGGTCAGCCCTGCTGTCTCCACCGAGCTGAGAGAGGTCGATTCTTGTTTCATAGAG
CCCCGTAATTGACTGATGAATCAGTGTGGCGTCCAGGACCTCCTTTGTAGAGGTGTACCGCTTTCTGTCT
ATGGTGGTGTCGAAGTACTTGAAGGCTGCAGGCGCGCCCAAGTTGGTCA
